Addgene plasmid #210884: pFBD-BirA_RFWD3:425-774
Purpose: Insect expression of human RFWD3 fragment S425 to E774. N-terminal biotin acceptor peptide tag and C-terminal 6X His tag.
Depositing lab: Cheryl Arrowsmith. Depositing organization: University of Toronto. Publication: A Target Class Ligandability Evaluation of WD40 Repeat-Containing Proteins. Ackloo S, Li F, Szewczyk M, Seitova A, Loppnau P, Zeng H, Xu J, Ahmad S, Arnautova YA, Baghaie AJ, Beldar S, Bolotokova A, Centrella PA, Chau I, Clark MA, Cuozzo JW, Dehghani-Tafti S, Disch JS, Dong A, Dumas A, Feng JA, Ghiabi P, Gibson E, Gilmer J, Goldman B, Green SR, Guie MA, Guilinger JP, Harms N, Herasymenko O, Houliston S, Hutchinson A, Kearnes S, Keefe AD, Kimani SW, Kramer T, Kutera M, Kwak HA, Lento C, Li Y, Liu J, Loup J, Machado RAC, Mulhern CJ, Perveen S, Righetto GL, Riley P, Shrestha S, Sigel EA, Silva M, Sintchak MD, Slakman BL, Taylor RD, Thompson J, Torng W, Underkoffler C, von Rechenberg M, Walsh RT, Watson I, Wilson DJ, Wolf E, Yadav M, Yazdi AK, Zhang J, Zhang Y, Santhakumar V, Edwards AM, Barsyte-Lovejoy D, Schapira M, Brown PJ, Halabelian L, Arrowsmith CH. J Med Chem. 2025 Jan 23;68(2):1092-1112. doi: 10.1021/acs.jmedchem.4c02010. Epub 2024 Nov 4. PubMed 39495097.
Backbone
  Vector backbone: pFBD-BirA
  Backbone manufacturer: pFastBac Dual Modified
  Vector type: Insect Expression
  Selectable markers: Gentamicin
Growth in bacteria
  Bacterial resistance: Ampicillin, 100 μg/mL
  Growth temperature: 37°C
  Growth strain: DH5alpha
  Copy number: High Copy
Gene/Insert
  Gene/Insert name: RFWD3:S425-E774
  Species: H. sapiens (human)
  Insert size (bp): 1050
  Mutation: wild type
  Entrez Gene: RFWD3 (a.k.a. FANCW, RNF201)
  Promoter: Polyhedrin
  Tag / fusion protein: MSGLNDIFEAQKIEWHEGSAGGSG (N terminal on insert); GGSGHHHHHH (C terminal on insert)
  Cloning method: Ligation Independent Cloning
  Sequencing primers: 5′ tattccggattattcataccg; 3′ ctctacaaatgtggtatggc
Resource information
  A portion of this plasmid was derived from a plasmid made by: Mammalian Gene Collection (BC002574)
Terms and licenses: Academic/Nonprofit Terms; Industry Terms: Not Available to Industry
Depositor comments: 5' Cloning Site: Kpn1 (destroyed), 3' Cloning Site: AatII (destroyed).
How to cite: pFBD-BirA_RFWD3:425-774 was a gift from Cheryl Arrowsmith (Addgene plasmid # 210884 ; http://n2t.net/addgene:210884 ; RRID:Addgene_210884)
