[The description below was written by a language model from this plasmid's Addgene catalogue record and pLannotate feature annotations shown in this document.]
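Description:
pFBD-BirA_RFWD3:425-774 is a baculovirus transfer plasmid for insect-cell expression, built on pFBD-BirA, a modified pFastBac Dual backbone. It is maintained in E. coli through a high-copy ColE1/pUC-type origin with ampicillin resistance (bla), and it also carries an f1 origin. The expression region is bracketed by the Tn7R and Tn7L mini-Tn7 ends. In pFastBac-type systems these ends allow the enclosed segment to be transposed into a baculovirus shuttle genome (bacmid) in E. coli. A gentamicin acetyltransferase gene lies inside the transposable segment and serves as the marker for that step.

Between the Tn7 ends sit two divergent baculoviral late promoters. The polyhedrin promoter drives a wild-type fragment of human RFWD3 (also called FANCW or RNF201) spanning residues S425 to E774, about 1 kb, followed by an SV40 polyadenylation signal. The fragment was inserted by ligation-independent cloning, which destroyed the flanking restriction sites, and was derived from a Mammalian Gene Collection clone. It is fused to an N-terminal biotin acceptor peptide and a C-terminal hexahistidine tag, each joined by short glycine/serine linkers. In the opposite orientation, the p10 promoter drives E. coli birA, the biotin ligase, terminated by the HSV TK polyadenylation signal.

Co-expressing BirA from the same recombinant virus should allow site-specific biotinylation of the acceptor peptide within the insect cells. This would yield RFWD3 protein that can be purified through the His tag and captured on streptavidin-type surfaces. The associated publication evaluates the ligandability of WD40 repeat-containing proteins, which is consistent with producing this fragment for ligand screening and binding assays.
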