Features (pLannotate 1.2.2; 18 found; start..end, strand, type, name):
      2..456     +  rep_origin     f1 ori (sequence partly withheld): f1 bacteriophage origin of replication; arrow indicates direction of (+) strand synthesis
    482..586     +  promoter       AmpR promoter: bla
    587..1447    +  CDS            AmpR: β-lactamase; bla; confers resistance to ampicillin, carbenicillin, and related antibiotics
   1618..2206    +  rep_origin     ori: high-copy-number ColE1/pMB1/pBR322/pUC origin of replication
   2392..2443    -  misc_feature   bom (fragment): basis of mobility region from pBR322
   2511..2735    -  mobile_element Tn7R: mini-Tn7 element (right end of the Tn7 transposon) Tn7
   2802..3335    -  CDS            GmR: gentamycin acetyltransferase; aacC1; confers resistance to gentamycin
   3505..3533    -  promoter       Pc promoter: intI1 (promoter lies within the coding sequence); class 1 integron promoter
   3511..3870    -  CDS            YPR2_ECOLX (fragment): Protein predicted: Swiss-Prot protein existence level 4. From Escherichia coli.
   4041..4089    -  polyA_signal   HSV TK poly(A) signal: herpes simplex virus thymidine kinase polyadenylation signal (Cole and Stacy, 1985)
   4163..5125    -  CDS            birA: BIRA_ECOLI - Also known as bioR, dhbB. Experimental evidence at protein level: Swiss-Prot protein existence level 1. Acts both as a biotin--[acetyl-CoA-carboxylase] ligase and a biotin-operon repressor. In the presence of ATP, BirA activates biotin to form the BirA-biotinyl-5'-adenylate (BirA-bio-5'-AMP or holoBirA) complex. HoloBirA can either transfer the biotinyl moiety to the biotin carboxyl carrier protein (BCCP) subunit of acetyl-CoA carboxylase, or bind to the biotin operator site and inhibit transcription of the operon. From Escherichia coli (strain K12).
   5162..5271    -  promoter       p10 promoter: baculovirus promoter for expression in insect cells
   5295..5386    +  promoter       polyhedrin promoter: polh from Autographa californica; promoter for the baculovirus polyhedrin gene
   5497..6552    +  CDS            RFWD3 (fragment): RFWD3_HUMAN - Also known as RNF201 From Homo sapiens (Human).
   6611..6694    +  CDS            large T antigen (fragment): large T antigen from SV40 (simian virus 40)
   6717..6851    +  polyA_signal   SV40 poly(A) signal: SV40 polyadenylation signal
   6880..7045    -  mobile_element Tn7L: mini-Tn7 element (left end of the Tn7 transposon) Tn7
   7208..7224    +  CDS            lacZα (fragment): LacZα fragment of β-galactosidase; lacZ fragment
>Addgene plasmid #210884 | pFBD-BirA_RFWD3:425-774 | addgene full sequence | sequence record 424500 | Addgene NGS Result
G
[124 nt withheld, positions 2-125]
C
[91 nt withheld, positions 127-217]
A
[49 nt withheld, positions 219-267]
CCTTTGACGTTGGAGTCCACGTTCTT
[37 nt withheld, positions 294-330]
ACCCTATCTCGGTCTATTCTTTTGATTTATAAGGGATTTTGCCGATTTCGGCCTATTGGTTAAAAAATGA
GCTGATTTAACAAAAATTTAACGCGAATTTTAACAAAATATTAACGCTTACAATTTAGGTGGCACTTTTC
GGGGAAATGTGCGCGGAACCCCTATTTGTTTATTTTTCTAAATACATTCAAATATGTATCCGCTCATGAG
ACAATAACCCTGATAAATGCTTCAATAATATTGAAAAAGGAAGAGTATGAGTATTCAACATTTCCGTGTC
GCCCTTATTCCCTTTTTTGCGGCATTTTGCCTTCCTGTTTTTGCTCACCCAGAAACGCTGGTGAAAGTAA
AAGATGCTGAAGATCAGTTGGGTGCACGAGTGGGTTACATCGAACTGGATCTCAACAGCGGTAAGATCCT
TGAGAGTTTTCGCCCCGAAGAACGTTTTCCAATGATGAGCACTTTTAAAGTTCTGCTATGTGGCGCGGTA
TTATCCCGTATTGACGCCGGGCAAGAGCAACTCGGTCGCCGCATACACTATTCTCAGAATGACTTGGTTG
AGTACTCACCAGTCACAGAAAAGCATCTTACGGATGGCATGACAGTAAGAGAATTATGCAGTGCTGCCAT
AACCATGAGTGATAACACTGCGGCCAACTTACTTCTGACAACGATCGGAGGACCGAAGGAGCTAACCGCT
TTTTTGCACAACATGGGGGATCATGTAACTCGCCTTGATCGTTGGGAACCGGAGCTGAATGAAGCCATAC
CAAACGACGAGCGTGACACCACGATGCCTGTAGCAATGGCAACAACGTTGCGCAAACTATTAACTGGCGA
ACTACTTACTCTAGCTTCCCGGCAACAATTAATAGACTGGATGGAGGCGGATAAAGTTGCAGGACCACTT
CTGCGCTCGGCCCTTCCGGCTGGCTGGTTTATTGCTGATAAATCTGGAGCCGGTGAGCGTGGGTCTCGCG
GTATCATTGCAGCACTGGGGCCAGATGGTAAGCCCTCCCGTATCGTAGTTATCTACACGACGGGGAGTCA
GGCAACTATGGATGAACGAAATAGACAGATCGCTGAGATAGGTGCCTCACTGATTAAGCATTGGTAACTG
TCAGACCAAGTTTACTCATATATACTTTAGATTGATTTAAAACTTCATTTTTAATTTAAAAGGATCTAGG
TGAAGATCCTTTTTGATAATCTCATGACCAAAATCCCTTAACGTGAGTTTTCGTTCCACTGAGCGTCAGA
CCCCGTAGAAAAGATCAAAGGATCTTCTTGAGATCCTTTTTTTCTGCGCGTAATCTGCTGCTTGCAAACA
AAAAAACCACCGCTACCAGCGGTGGTTTGTTTGCCGGATCAAGAGCTACCAACTCTTTTTCCGAAGGTAA
CTGGCTTCAGCAGAGCGCAGATACCAAATACTGTTCTTCTAGTGTAGCCGTAGTTAGGCCACCACTTCAA
GAACTCTGTAGCACCGCCTACATACCTCGCTCTGCTAATCCTGTTACCAGTGGCTGCTGCCAGTGGCGAT
AAGTCGTGTCTTACCGGGTTGGACTCAAGACGATAGTTACCGGATAAGGCGCAGCGGTCGGGCTGAACGG
GGGGTTCGTGCACACAGCCCAGCTTGGAGCGAACGACCTACACCGAACTGAGATACCTACAGCGTGAGCT
ATGAGAAAGCGCCACGCTTCCCGAAGGGAGAAAGGCGGACAGGTATCCGGTAAGCGGCAGGGTCGGAACA
GGAGAGCGCACGAGGGAGCTTCCAGGGGGAAACGCCTGGTATCTTTATAGTCCTGTCGGGTTTCGCCACC
TCTGACTTGAGCGTCGATTTTTGTGATGCTCGTCAGGGGGGCGGAGCCTATGGAAAAACGCCAGCAACGC
GGCCTTTTTACGGTTCCTGGCCTTTTGCTGGCCTTTTGCTCACATGTTCTTTCCTGCGTTATCCCCTGAT
TCTGTGGATAACCGTATTACCGCCTTTGAGTGAGCTGATACCGCTCGCCGCAGCCGAACGACCGAGCGCA
GCGAGTCAGTGAGCGAGGAAGCGGAAGAGCGCCTGATGCGGTATTTTCTCCTTACGCATCTGTGCGGTAT
TTCACACCGCATAGACCAGCCGCGTAACCTGGCAAAATCGGTTACGGTTGAGTAATAAATGGATGCCCTG
CGTAAGCGGGTGTGGGCGGACAATAAAGTCTTAAACTGAACAAAATAGATCTAAACTATGACAATAAAGT
CTTAAACTAGACAGAATAGTTGTAAACTGAAATCAGTCCAGTTATGCTGTGAAAAAGCATACTGGACTTT
TGTTATGGCTAAAGCAAACTCTTCATTTTCTGAAGTGCAAATTGCCCGTCGTATTAAAGAGGGGCGTGGC
CAAGGGCATGGTAAAGACTATATTCGCGGCGTTGTGACAATTTACCGAACAACTCCGCGGCCGGGAAGCC
GATCTCGGCTTGAACGAATTGTTAGGTGGCGGTACTTGGGTCGATATCAAAGTGCATCACTTCTTCCCGT
ATGCCCAACTTTGTATAGAGAGCCACTGCGGGATCGTCACCGTAATCTGCTTGCACGTAGATCACATAAG
CACCAAGCGCGTTGGCCTCATGCTTGAGGAGATTGATGAGCGCGGTGGCAATGCCCTGCCTCCGGTGCTC
GCCGGAGACTGCGAGATCATAGATATAGATCTCACTACGCGGCTGCTCAAACTTGGGCAGAACGTAAGCC
GCGAGAGCGCCAACAACCGCTTCTTGGTCGAAGGCAGCAAGCGCGATGAATGTCTTACTACGGAGCAAGT
TCCCGAGGTAATCGGAGTCCGGCTGATGTTGGGAGTAGGTGGCTACGTCTCCGAACTCACGACCGAAAAG
ATCAAGAGCAGCCCGCATGGATTTGACTTGGTCAGGGCCGAGCCTACATGTGCGAATGATGCCCATACTT
GAGCCACCTAACTTTGTTTTAGGGCGACTGCCCTGCTGCGTAACATCGTTGCTGCTCCATAACATCAAAC
ATCGACCCACGGCGTAACGCGCTTGCTGCTTGGATGCCCGAGGCATAGACTGTACAAAAAAACAGTCATA
ACAAGCCATGAAAACCGCCACTGCGCCGTTACCACCGCTGCGTTCGGTCAAGGTTCTGGACCAGTTGCGT
GAGCGCATACGCTACTTGCATTACAGTTTACGAACCGAACAGGCTTATGTCAACTGGGTTCGTGCCTTCA
TCCGTTTCCACGGTGTGCGTCACCCGGCAACCTTGGGCAGCAGCGAAGTCGAGGCATTTCTGTCCTGGCT
GGCGAACGAGCGCAAGGTTTCGGTCTCCACGCATCGTCAGGCATTGGCGGCCTTGCTGTTCTTCTACGGC
AAGGTGCTGTGCACGGATCTGCCCTTGCTTCAGGAGATCGGTAGACCTCGGCCGTCGCGGCGCTTGCCGG
TGGTGCTGACCCCGGATGAAGTGGTTCGCATCCTCGGTTTTCTGGAAGGCGAGCATCGTTTGTTCGCCCA
GGACTCTAGCTATAGTTCTAGTGGTTGGCTACGTACCCGTAGTGGCTATGGCAGGGCTTGCCGCCCCGAC
GTTGGCTGCGAGCCCTGGGCCTTCACCCGAACTTGGGGGTTGGGGTGGGGAAAAGGAAGAAACGCGGGCG
TATTGGTCCCAATGGGGTCTCGGTGGGGTATCGACAGAGTGCCAGCCCTGGGACCGAACCCCGCGTTTAT
GAACAAACGACCCAACACCCGTGCGTTTTATTCTGTCTTTTTATTGCCGTCATAGCGCGGGTTCCTTCCG
GTATTGTCTCCTTCCGTGTTTCAGTTAGCCTCCCCCATCTCCCGGTACTTCATTTTTCTGCACTACGCAG
GGATATTTCACCGCCCATCCAGGGTTTTATTATTCCATCCTGCTCAAGTAATAAAGCCCCCTGTTTGTCT
ATTCCGCGTGAAATGCCAAATATTTCTTTATCACCAATGATAAGTTTCACTGGGCGATTAATAAAATTAT
CCAGCTTTTCCCAGCGCGACAGATAAGGTGCCAATCCTTCTTGTTCGAAGAGTTCCAACGCAGCACGTAA
TTCACGTATTAGCATGGCCGCCAACGTATTACGATCGAGATTGATCCCCGCTTCCTGCAGCGTGATCCAC
CCCTGATTAACGACACTCTCTTCAACACGGCGCATTGCCATGTTGATCCCGGCTCCAATGACTATTTGCG
CCGCATCGCCAGTTTTGCCAGTCAGCTCCACCAGAATGCCTGCCAGCTTGCGATCCTGCAGATAGAGGTC
ATTAGGCCATTTAACACGAACTTTATCTGCACCCAGCTTGCGTAATACTTCCGCCATCACGATACCGATA
ACCAGACTTAAACCAATCGCCGCCGCCGGGCCTTGTTCCAGACGCCAGAACATCGACAAATATAAGTTTG
CGCCAAAAGGCGAAAACCATTTCCGACCCCGGCGACCACGGCCAGCCTGCTGGTATTCTGCAATGCAAGC
ATCGCCCGATTTAAGCTCTCCGATACGATCAAGAAGGTACTGATTCGTGGAGTCAATCACTGGCAGCACG
GCTACACTACCGCCATCCAGCTGACCCAATATCTGTTTAGCATTAAGTAACTGGATAGGCTCAGGCAGGC
TGTATCCTTTACCCGGAACGGTAAAGACATCAACGCCCCAGTCACGCAGTGTCTGAATGTGTTTATTAAT
AGCCGCCCGGCTCATTCCCAGCGTTTCACCCAACTGCTCGCCAGAGTGAAATTCACCGTTCGCTAACAGG
GCAATCAATTTCAGTGGCACGGTGTTATCCTTCATGGCTCGAGATCCCGGGTGATCAAGTCTTCGTCGAG
TGATTGTAAATAAAATGTAATTTACAGTATAGTATTTTAATTAATATACAAATGATTTGATAATAATTCT
TATTTAACTATAATATATTGTGTTGGGTTGAATTAAAGGTCCGTATACTCCGGAATATTAATAGATCATG
GAGATAATTAAAATGATAACCATCTCGCAAATAAATAAGTATTTTACTGTTTTCGTAACAGTTTTGTAAT
AAAAAAACCTATAAATATTCCGGATTATTCATACCGTCCCACCATCGGGCGCGGATCCCGATGAGCGGCC
TGAACGATATTTTTGAAGCGCAGAAAATTGAATGGCATGAAGGCAGCGCTGGAGGTTCAGGTTCACCCTC
CAGCCAGGGCCAGCACAAGCACAAGTACCACTTCCAAAAGACCTTCACAGTATCTCAGGCAGGAAACTGC
CGGATCATGGCATACTGTGATGCTCTGAGCTGCCTGGTGATATCACAGCCTTCTCCTCAGGCCTCTTTTC
TTCCAGGCTTTGGTGTTAAGATGTTGAGTACTGCCAACATGAAGAGCAGTCAGTACATTCCGATGCATGG
CAAACAGATCCGTGGACTGGCGTTTAGCAGTTACCTCAGAGGCTTGCTACTCTCTGCTTCCCTAGACAAC
ACTATTAAACTGACCAGCCTGGAGACAAATACCGTGGTCCAGACTTATAATGCTGGACGTCCTGTCTGGA
GCTGTTGCTGGTGTCTTGATGAGGCTAACTACATCTATGCTGGACTGGCCAATGGTTCAATTCTGGTATA
TGACGTGCGAAACACGAGCAGTCATGTGCAGGAGTTAGTAGCTCAGAAAGCCAGATGCCCACTGGTCTCC
CTGTCATACATGCCCAGAGCTGCCTCAGCTGCATTTCCATATGGTGGGGTGCTGGCTGGAACCTTGGAGG
ATGCTTCATTCTGGGAACAGAAAATGGACTTTTCTCATTGGCCTCATGTGCTGCCCTTGGAGCCAGGGGG
CTGCATAGACTTTCAGACAGAGAACAGCTCCCGGCACTGTCTTGTGACCTACAGGCCTGATAAAAATCAC
ACCACCATACGAAGTGTGCTGATGGAAATGTCCTACCGACTGGATGACACTGGAAATCCAATCTGCTCCT
GCCAGCCTGTACATACATTTTTTGGAGGACCTACTTGCAAACTATTGACCAAAAATGCCATTTTCCAAAG
CCCAGAGAATGATGGCAACATCCTGGTGTGTACTGGGGATGAAGCAGCAAATTCTGCCCTGCTGTGGGAT
GCTGCCAGTGGCTCGTTGCTCCAGGACCTACAGACCGATCAGCCTGTGTTGGACATCTGCCCATTTGAGG
TGAACCGTAACAGCTACTTGGCTACCTTAACAGAGAAGATGGTCCACATCTATAAGTGGGAGGGCGGAAG
TGGACATCACCACCATCATCACTGATGAAGCTTGTCGAGAAGTACTAGAGGATCATAATCAGCCATACCA
CATTTGTAGAGGTTTTACTTGCTTTAAAAAACCTCCCACACCTCCCCCTGAACCTGAAACATAAAATGAA
TGCAATTGTTGTTGTTAACTTGTTTATTGCAGCTTATAATGGTTACAAATAAAGCAATAGCATCACAAAT
TTCACAAATAAAGCATTTTTTTCACTGCATTCTAGTTGTGGTTTGTCCAAACTCATCAATGTATCTTATC
ATGTCTGGATCTGATCACTGCTTGAGCCTAGGAGATCCGAACCAGATAAGTGAAATCTAGTTCCAAACTA
TTTTGTCATTTTTAATTTTCGTATTAGCTTACGACGCTACACCCAGTTCCCATCTATTTTGTCACTCTTC
CCTAAATAATCCTTAAAAACTCCATTTCCACCCCTCCCAGTTCCCAACTATTTTGTCCGCCCACAGCGGG
GCATTTTTCTTCCTGTTATGTTTTTAATCAAACATCCTGCCAACTCCATGTGACAAACCGTCATCTTCGG
CTACTTTTTCTCTGTCACAGAATGAAAATTTTTCTGTCATCTCTTCGTTATTAATGTTTGTAATTGACTG
AATATCAACGCTTATTTGCAGCCTGAATGGCGAATGG
